LOCUS       Exported 5240 bp ds-DNA circular SYN 12-MAY-2021
DEFINITION  Expression of light-regulated JNK inhibitor, mCherry-tagged,
            localised to nucleus, lit-state mutant photosensor (AsLov2Ja.I539E),
            inhibitor JIP11.
ACCESSION   .
VERSION     .
KEYWORDS    pmCherry-3xNLS-OptoJNKi-lsm
SOURCE      synthetic DNA construct
  ORGANISM  synthetic DNA construct
REFERENCE   1 (bases 1 to 5240)
  AUTHORS   Melero-Fernandez de Mera RM, Li LL, Popinigis A, Cisek K, Tuittila
            M, Yadav L, Serva A, Courtney MJ
  TITLE     A simple optogenetic MAPK inhibitor design reveals resonance between
            transcription-regulating circuitry and temporally-encoded inputs.
  JOURNAL   Nat Commun. 2017 May 12;8:15017. doi: 10.1038/ncomms15017.
  PUBMED    28497795
REFERENCE   2 (bases 1 to 5240)
  AUTHORS   .
  TITLE     Direct Submission
  JOURNAL   Exported May 12, 2021 from SnapGene Server 1.1.58
            http://www.snapgene.com
FEATURES             Location/Qualifiers
     source          1..5240
                     /organism="synthetic DNA construct"
                     /mol_type="other DNA"
     enhancer        144..447
                     /label=CMV enhancer
                     /note="human cytomegalovirus immediate early enhancer"
     promoter        448..651
                     /label=CMV promoter
                     /note="human cytomegalovirus (CMV) immediate early
                     promoter"
     primer_bind     602..622
                     /label=CMV-F
                     /note="Human CMV immediate early promoter, forward primer"
     regulatory      690..699
                     /regulatory_class="other"
                     /note="vertebrate consensus sequence for strong initiation
                     of translation (Kozak, 1987)"
     CDS             696..1403
                     /codon_start=1
                     /product="monomeric derivative of DsRed fluorescent protein
                     (Shaner et al., 2004)"
                     /label=mCherry
                     /note="mammalian codon-optimized"
                     /translation="MVSKGEEDNMAIIKEFMRFKVHMEGSVNGHEFEIEGEGEGRPYEG
                     TQTAKLKVTKGGPLPFAWDILSPQFMYGSKAYVKHPADIPDYLKLSFPEGFKWERVMNF
                     EDGGVVTVTQDSSLQDGEFIYKVKLRGTNFPSDGPVMQKKTMGWEASSERMYPEDGALK
                     GEIKQRLKLKDGGHYDAEVKTTYKAKKPVQLPGAYNVNIKLDITSHNEDYTIVEQYERA
                     EGRHSTGGMDELYK"
     primer_bind     complement(841..859)
                     /label=mCherry-R
                     /note="mCherry, reverse primer"
     primer_bind     1109..1128
                     /label=mCherry-F
                     /note="mCherry, forward primer"
     CDS             1446..1466
                     /codon_start=1
                     /product="nuclear localization signal of SV40 (simian virus
                     40) large T antigen"
                     /label=SV40 NLS
                     /translation="PKKKRKV"
     polyA_signal    2111..2232
                     /label=SV40 poly(A) signal
                     /note="SV40 polyadenylation signal"
     primer_bind     complement(2148..2167)
                     /label=SV40pA-R
                     /note="SV40 polyA, reverse primer"
     primer_bind     2202..2221
                     /label=EBV-rev
                     /note="SV40 polyA terminator, reverse primer"
     rep_origin      complement(2239..2694)
                     /direction=LEFT
                     /label=f1 ori
                     /note="f1 bacteriophage origin of replication; arrow
                     indicates direction of (+) strand synthesis"
     primer_bind     complement(2376..2397)
                     /label=F1ori-F
                     /note="F1 origin, forward primer"
     primer_bind     2588..2607
                     /label=F1ori-R
                     /note="F1 origin, reverse primer"
     promoter        2721..2825
                     /gene="bla"
                     /label=AmpR promoter
     promoter        2827..3184
                     /label=SV40 promoter
                     /note="SV40 enhancer and early promoter"
     primer_bind     complement(2850..2870)
                     /label=pBABE 3'
                     /note="SV40 enhancer, reverse primer for pBABE vectors"
     rep_origin      3035..3170
                     /label=SV40 ori
                     /note="SV40 origin of replication"
     primer_bind     3097..3116
                     /label=SV40pro-F
                     /note="SV40 promoter/origin, forward primer"
     CDS             3219..4013
                     /codon_start=1
                     /gene="aph(3')-II (or nptII)"
                     /product="aminoglycoside phosphotransferase from Tn5"
                     /label=NeoR/KanR
                     /note="confers resistance to neomycin, kanamycin, and G418
                     (Geneticin(R))"
                     /translation="MIEQDGLHAGSPAAWVERLFGYDWAQQTIGCSDAAVFRLSAQGRP
                     VLFVKTDLSGALNELQDEAARLSWLATTGVPCAAVLDVVTEAGRDWLLLGEVPGQDLLS
                     SHLAPAEKVSIMADAMRRLHTLDPATCPFDHQAKHRIERARTRMEAGLVDQDDLDEEHQ
                     GLAPAELFARLKASMPDGEDLVVTHGDACLPNIMVENGRFSGFIDCGRLGVADRYQDIA
                     LATRDIAEELGGEWADRFLVLYGIAAPDSQRIAFYRLLDEFF"
     primer_bind     complement(3273..3292)
                     /label=Neo-R
                     /note="Neomycin resistance gene, reverse primer"
     primer_bind     3883..3902
                     /label=Neo-F
                     /note="Neomycin resistance gene, forward primer"
     primer_bind     complement(4201..4220)
                     /label=TK-pA-R
                     /note="Thymidine kinase polyA, reverse primer"
     polyA_signal    4245..4292
                     /label=HSV TK poly(A) signal
                     /note="herpes simplex virus thymidine kinase
                     polyadenylation signal (Cole and Stacy, 1985)"
     rep_origin      4621..5209
                     /direction=RIGHT
                     /label=ori
                     /note="high-copy-number ColE1/pMB1/pBR322/pUC origin of
                     replication"
     primer_bind     5110..5129
                     /label=pBR322ori-F
                     /note="pBR322 origin, forward primer"
ORIGIN
        1 tggccttttg ctggcctttt gctcacatgt tctttcctgc gttatcccct gattctgtgg
       61 ataaccgtat taccgccatg cattagttat taatagtaat caattacggg gtcattagtt
      121 catagcccat atatggagtt ccgcgttaca taacttacgg taaatggccc gcctggctga
      181 ccgcccaacg acccccgccc attgacgtca ataatgacgt atgttcccat agtaacgcca
      241 atagggactt tccattgacg tcaatgggtg gagtatttac ggtaaactgc ccacttggca
      301 gtacatcaag tgtatcatat gccaagtacg ccccctattg acgtcaatga cggtaaatgg
      361 cccgcctggc attatgccca gtacatgacc ttatgggact ttcctacttg gcagtacatc
      421 tacgtattag tcatcgctat taccatggtg atgcggtttt ggcagtacat caatgggcgt
      481 ggatagcggt ttgactcacg gggatttcca agtctccacc ccattgacgt caatgggagt
      541 ttgttttggc accaaaatca acgggacttt ccaaaatgtc gtaacaactc cgccccattg
      601 acgcaaatgg gcggtaggcg tgtacggtgg gaggtctata taagcagagc tggtttagtg
      661 aaccgtcaga tccgctagcg ctaccggtcg ccaccatggt gagcaagggc gaggaggata
      721 acatggccat catcaaggag ttcatgcgct tcaaggtgca catggagggc tccgtgaacg
      781 gccacgagtt cgagatcgag ggcgagggcg agggccgccc ctacgagggc acccagaccg
      841 ccaagctgaa ggtgaccaag ggtggccccc tgcccttcgc ctgggacatc ctgtcccctc
      901 agttcatgta cggctccaag gcctacgtga agcaccccgc cgacatcccc gactacttga
      961 agctgtcctt ccccgagggc ttcaagtggg agcgcgtgat gaacttcgag gacggcggcg
     1021 tggtgaccgt gacccaggac tcctccctgc aggacggcga gttcatctac aaggtgaagc
     1081 tgcgcggcac caacttcccc tccgacggcc ccgtaatgca gaagaagacc atgggctggg
     1141 aggcctcctc cgagcggatg taccccgagg acggcgccct gaagggcgag atcaagcaga
     1201 ggctgaagct gaaggacggc ggccactacg acgctgaggt caagaccacc tacaaggcca
     1261 agaagcccgt gcagctgccc ggcgcctaca acgtcaacat caagttggac atcacctccc
     1321 acaacgagga ctacaccatc gtggaacagt acgaacgcgc cgagggccgc cactccaccg
     1381 gcggcatgga cgagctgtac aagtccggac tcagatccga ccccagaaga aagcgcaagg
     1441 tggaccccaa gaagaagcgc aaggtggacc ccaagaagaa gcgcagatct cgagctcaag
     1501 cttcgaattc actggcaaca acactggaga gaatcgagaa aaacttcgtc atcaccgacc
     1561 ctagactgcc cgataatcct atcatcttcg cctccgactc atttctccag ctcactgagt
     1621 actctcggga ggaaattctg ggccggaatt gccggttcct ccagggacct gaaaccgata
     1681 gagccactgt ccgaaaaatc cgggatgcca tcgacaatca gactgaggtg accgtccagc
     1741 tcatcaatta caccaaatct ggcaaaaaat tctggaacct gttccacctc cagcctatga
     1801 gagatcagaa gggcgacgtc cagtacttta ttggcgtcca gctggatgga actgaacatg
     1861 tgagggacgc tgcagaacga gagggcgtga tgctcatcaa aaaaaccgcc gaaaacgagg
     1921 acgaggccgc taaagagctg tctagaagac ccaaacgacc aaccacactg aacctcttct
     1981 aggatccacc ggatctagat aactgatcat aatcagccat accacatttg tagaggtttt
     2041 acttgcttta aaaaacctcc cacacctccc cctgaacctg aaacataaaa tgaatgcaat
     2101 tgttgttgtt aacttgttta ttgcagctta taatggttac aaataaagca atagcatcac
     2161 aaatttcaca aataaagcat ttttttcact gcattctagt tgtggtttgt ccaaactcat
     2221 caatgtatct taacgcgtaa attgtaagcg ttaatatttt gttaaaattc gcgttaaatt
     2281 tttgttaaat cagctcattt tttaaccaat aggccgaaat cggcaaaatc ccttataaat
     2341 caaaagaata gaccgagata gggttgagtg ttgttccagt ttggaacaag agtccactat
     2401 taaagaacgt ggactccaac gtcaaaggnn nnnnnnnnnn nnnnnnnnnn nnnnnnnnnn
     2461 nnnnnnnnnn nnnnnnntnn nnnnnnnnnn nnnnnnnnnn nnnnnnnnnn nnnnnnnnnn
     2521 nnnnnnnnnn nnnnnnnnnn nnnnnnnnnn nnnnnnnnnn nnnnnnnnng nnnnnnnnnn
     2581 nnnnnnnnnn nnnnnnnnnn nnnnnnnnnn nnnnnnnnnn nnnnnnnnnn nnnnnnnnnn
     2641 nnnnnnnnnn nnnnnnnnnn nnnnnnnnnn nnnnnnnnnn nnnnnnnnnn nnnncaggtg
     2701 gcacttttcg gggaaatgtg cgcggaaccc ctatttgttt atttttctaa atacattcaa
     2761 atatgtatcc gctcatgaga caataaccct gataaatgct tcaataatat tgaaaaagga
     2821 agagtcctga ggcggaaaga accagctgtg gaatgtgtgt cagttagggt gtggaaagtc
     2881 cccaggctcc ccagcaggca gaagtatgca aagcatgcat ctcaattagt cagcaaccag
     2941 gtgtggaaag tccccaggct ccccagcagg cagaagtatg caaagcatgc atctcaatta
     3001 gtcagcaacc atagtcccgc ccctaactcc gcccatcccg cccctaactc cgcccagttc
     3061 cgcccattct ccgccccatg gctgactaat tttttttatt tatgcagagg ccgaggccgc
     3121 ctcggcctct gagctattcc agaagtagtg aggaggcttt tttggaggcc taggcttttg
     3181 caaagatcga tcaagagaca ggatgaggat cgtttcgcat gattgaacaa gatggattgc
     3241 acgcaggttc tccggccgct tgggtggaga ggctattcgg ctatgactgg gcacaacaga
     3301 caatcggctg ctctgatgcc gccgtgttcc ggctgtcagc gcaggggcgc ccggttcttt
     3361 ttgtcaagac cgacctgtcc ggtgccctga atgaactgca agacgaggca gcgcggctat
     3421 cgtggctggc cacgacgggc gttccttgcg cagctgtgct cgacgttgtc actgaagcgg
     3481 gaagggactg gctgctattg ggcgaagtgc cggggcagga tctcctgtca tctcaccttg
     3541 ctcctgccga gaaagtatcc atcatggctg atgcaatgcg gcggctgcat acgcttgatc
     3601 cggctacctg cccattcgac caccaagcga aacatcgcat cgagcgagca cgtactcgga
     3661 tggaagccgg tcttgtcgat caggatgatc tggacgaaga gcatcagggg ctcgcgccag
     3721 ccgaactgtt cgccaggctc aaggcgagca tgcccgacgg cgaggatctc gtcgtgaccc
     3781 atggcgatgc ctgcttgccg aatatcatgg tggaaaatgg ccgcttttct ggattcatcg
     3841 actgtggccg gctgggtgtg gcggaccgct atcaggacat agcgttggct acccgtgata
     3901 ttgctgaaga gcttggcggc gaatgggctg accgcttcct cgtgctttac ggtatcgccg
     3961 ctcccgattc gcagcgcatc gccttctatc gccttcttga cgagttcttc tgagcgggac
     4021 tctggggttc gaaatgaccg accaagcgac gcccaacctg ccatcacgag atttcgattc
     4081 caccgccgcc ttctatgaaa ggttgggctt cggaatcgtt ttccgggacg ccggctggat
     4141 gatcctccag cgcggggatc tcatgctgga gttcttcgcc caccctaggg ggaggctaac
     4201 tgaaacacgg aaggagacaa taccggaagg aacccgcgct atgacggcaa taaaaagaca
     4261 gaataaaacg cacggtgttg ggtcgtttgt tcataaacgc ggggttcggt cccagggctg
     4321 gcactctgtc gataccccac cgagacccca ttggggccaa tacgcccgcg tttcttcctt
     4381 ttccccaccc caccccccaa gttcgggtga aggcccaggg ctcgcagcca acgtcggggc
     4441 ggcaggccct gccatagcct caggttactc atatatactt tagattgatt taaaacttca
     4501 tttttaattt aaaaggatct aggtgaagat cctttttgat aatctcatga ccaaaatccc
     4561 ttaacgtgag ttttcgttcc actgagcgtc agaccccgta gaaaagatca aaggatcttc
     4621 ttgagatcct ttttttctgc gcgtaatctg ctgcttgcaa acaaaaaaac caccgctacc
     4681 agcggtggtt tgtttgccgg atcaagagct accaactctt tttccgaagg taactggctt
     4741 cagcagagcg cagataccaa atactgttct tctagtgtag ccgtagttag gccaccactt
     4801 caagaactct gtagcaccgc ctacatacct cgctctgcta atcctgttac cagtggctgc
     4861 tgccagtggc gataagtcgt gtcttaccgg gttggactca agacgatagt taccggataa
     4921 ggcgcagcgg tcgggctgaa cggggggttc gtgcacacag cccagcttgg agcgaacgac
     4981 ctacaccgaa ctgagatacc tacagcgtga gctatgagaa agcgccacgc ttcccgaagg
     5041 gagaaaggcg gacaggtatc cggtaagcgg cagggtcgga acaggagagc gcacgaggga
     5101 gcttccaggg ggaaacgcct ggtatcttta tagtcctgtc gggtttcgcc acctctgact
     5161 tgagcgtcga tttttgtgat gctcgtcagg ggggcggagc ctatggaaaa acgccagcaa
     5221 cgcggccttt ttacggttcc
//
